>Addgene plasmid #141783 | TFORF1009 | addgene full sequence | sequence record 415107 | Addgene NGS Result
TTAATGTAGTCTTATGCAATACTCTTGTAGTCTTGCAACATGGTAACGATGAGTTAGCAACATGCCTTAC
AAGGAGAGAAAAAGCACCGTGCATGCCGATTGGTGGAAGTAAGGTGGTACGATCGTGCCTTATTAGGAAG
GCAACAGACGGGTCTGACATGGATTGGACGAACCACTGAATTGCCGCATTGCAGAGATATTGTATTTAAG
TGCCTAGCTCGATACATAAACGGGTCTCTCTGGTTAGACCAGATCTGAGCCTGGGAGCTCTCTGGCTAAC
TAGGGAACCCACTGCTTAAGCCTCAATAAAGCTTGCCTTGAGTGCTTCAAGTAGTGTGTGCCCGTCTGTT
GTGTGACTCTGGTAACTAGAGATCCCTCAGACCCTTTTAGTCAGTGTGGAAAATCTCTAGCAGTGGCGCC
CGAACAGGGACTTGAAAGCGAAAGGGAAACCAGAGGAGCTCTCTCGACGCAGGACTCGGCTTGCTGAAGC
GCGCACGGCAAGAGGCGAGGGGCGGCGACTGGTGAGTACGCCAAAAATTTTGACTAGCGGAGGCTAGAAG
GAGAGAGATGGGTGCGAGAGCGTCAGTATTAAGCGGGGGAGAATTAGATCGCGATGGGAAAAAATTCGGT
TAAGGCCAGGGGGAAAGAAAAAATATAAATTAAAACATATAGTATGGGCAAGCAGGGAGCTAGAACGATT
CGCAGTTAATCCTGGCCTGTTAGAAACATCAGAAGGCTGTAGACAAATACTGGGACAGCTACAACCATCC
CTTCAGACAGGATCAGAAGAACTTAGATCATTATATAATACAGTAGCAACCCTCTATTGTGTGCATCAAA
GGATAGAGATAAAAGACACCAAGGAAGCTTTAGACAAGATAGAGGAAGAGCAAAACAAAAGTAAGACCAC
CGCACAGCAAGCGGCCGCTGATCTTCAGACCTGGAGGAGGAGATATGAGGGACAATTGGAGAAGTGAATT
ATATAAATATAAAGTAGTAAAAATTGAACCATTAGGAGTAGCACCCACCAAGGCAAAGAGAAGAGTGGTG
CAGAGAGAAAAAAGAGCAGTGGGAATAGGAGCTTTGTTCCTTGGGTTCTTGGGAGCAGCAGGAAGCACTA
TGGGCGCAGCGTCAATGACGCTGACGGTACAGGCCAGACAATTATTGTCTGGTATAGTGCAGCAGCAGAA
CAATTTGCTGAGGGCTATTGAGGCGCAACAGCATCTGTTGCAACTCACAGTCTGGGGCATCAAGCAGCTC
CAGGCAAGAATCCTGGCTGTGGAAAGATACCTAAAGGATCAACAGCTCCTGGGGATTTGGGGTTGCTCTG
GAAAACTCATTTGCACCACTGCTGTGCCTTGGAATGCTAGTTGGAGTAATAAATCTCTGGAACAGATTTG
GAATCACACGACCTGGATGGAGTGGGACAGAGAAATTAACAATTACACAAGCTTAATACACTCCTTAATT
GAAGAATCGCAAAACCAGCAAGAAAAGAATGAACAAGAATTATTGGAATTAGATAAATGGGCAAGTTTGT
GGAATTGGTTTAACATAACAAATTGGCTGTGGTATATAAAATTATTCATAATGATAGTAGGAGGCTTGGT
AGGTTTAAGAATAGTTTTTGCTGTACTTTCTATAGTGAATAGAGTTAGGCAGGGATATTCACCATTATCG
TTTCAGACCCACCTCCCAACCCCGAGGGGACCCATGCATTGCATCTCAATTAGTCAGCAACCAGGTGTGG
AAAGTCCCCAGGCTCCCCAGCAGGCAGAAGTATGCAAAGCATGCGTCTCAATTAGTCAGCAACCATAGTC
CCGCCCCTAACTCCGCCCATCCCGCCCCTAACTCCGCCCAGTTCCGCCCATTCTCCGCCCCATGGCTGAC
TAATTTTTTTTATTTATGCAGAGGCCGAGGCCGCCTCGGCCTCTGAGCTATTCCAGAAGTAGTGAGGAGG
CTTTTTTGGAGGCCTAGGCTTTTGCAAAAAGCTTTCTAGAGGTACCACCGGAGCTTACCATGACCGAGTA
CAAGCCCACGGTGCGCCTCGCCACCCGCGACGACGTCCCCAGGGCCGTACGCACCCTCGCCGCCGCGTTC
GCCGACTACCCCGCCACGCGCCACACCGTCGATCCGGACCGCCACATCGAGCGGGTCACCGAGCTGCAAG
AACTCTTCCTCACGCGCGTCGGGCTCGACATCGGCAAGGTGTGGGTCGCGGACGACGGCGCCGCCGTGGC
GGTCTGGACCACGCCGGAGAGCGTCGAAGCGGGGGCGGTGTTCGCCGAGATCGGCCCGCGCATGGCCGAG
TTGAGCGGTTCCCGGCTGGCCGCGCAGCAACAGATGGAAGGCCTCCTGGCGCCGCACCGGCCCAAGGAGC
CCGCGTGGTTCCTGGCCACCGTCGGCGTCTCGCCCGACCACCAGGGCAAGGGTCTGGGCAGCGCCGTCGT
GCTCCCCGGAGTGGAGGCGGCCGAGCGCGCCGGGGTGCCCGCCTTCCTGGAGACCTCCGCGCCCCGCAAC
CTCCCCTTCTACGAGCGGCTCGGCTTCACCGTCACCGCCGACGTCGAGGTGCCCGAAGGACCGCGCACCT
GGTGCATGACCCGCAAGCCCGGTGCCAGTTAACGAATTCTAGATCTTGAGACAAATGGCAGTATTCATCC
ACAATTTTAAAAGAAAAGGGGGGATTGGGGGGTACAGTGCAGGGGAAAGAATAGTAGACATAATAGCAAC
AGACATACAAACTAAAGAATTACAAAAACAAATTACAAAAATTCAAAATTTTCGGGTTTATTACAGGGAC
AGCAGAGATCCACTTTGGCGCCGGCTCGAGGCCTGCAGGTGCAAAGATGGATAAAGTTTTAAACAGAGAG
GAATCTTTGCAGCTAATGGACCTTCTAGGTCTTGAAAGGAGTGGGAATTGGCTCCGGTGCCCGTCAGTGG
GCAGAGCGCACATCGCCCACAGTCCCCGAGAAGTTGGGGGGAGGGGTCGGCAATTGAACCGGTGCCTAGA
GAAGGTGGCGCGGGGTAAACTGGGAAAGTGATGTCGTGTACTGGCTCCGCCTTTTTCCCGAGGGTGGGGG
AGAACCGTATATAAGTGCAGTAGTCGCCGTGAACGTTCTTTTTCGCAACGGGTTTGCCGCCAGAACACAG
GTAAGTGCCGTGTGTGGTTCCCGCGGGCCTGGCCTCTTTACGGGTTATGGCCCTTGCGTGCCTTGAATTA
CTTCCACCTGGCTGCAGTACGTGATTCTTGATCCCGAGCTTCGGGTTGGAAGTGGGTGGGAGAGTTCGAG
GCCTTGCGCTTAAGGAGCCCCTTCGCCTCGTGCTTGAGTTGAGGCCTGGCCTGGGCGCTGGGGCCGCCGC
GTGCGAATCTGGTGGCACCTTCGCGCCTGTCTCGCTGCTTTCGATAAGTCTCTAGCCATTTAAAATTTTT
GATGACCTGCTGCGACGCTTTTTTTCTGGCAAGATAGTCTTGTAAATGCGGGCCAAGATCTGCACACTGG
TATTTCGGTTTTTGGGGCCGCGGGCGGCGACGGGGCCCGTGCGTCCCAGCGCACATGTTCGGCGAGGCGG
GGCCTGCGAGCGCGGCCACCGAGAATCGGACGGGGGTAGTCTCAAGCTGGCCGGCCTGCTCTGGTGCCTG
GCCTCGCGCCGCCGTGTATCGCCCCGCCCTGGGCGGCAAGGCTGGCCCGGTCGGCACCAGTTGCGTGAGC
GGAAAGATGGCCGCTTCCCGGCCCTGCTGCAGGGAGCTCAAAATGGAGGACGCGGCGCTCGGGAGAGCGG
GCGGGTGAGTCACCCACACAAAGGAAAAGGGCCTTTCCGTCCTCAGCCGTCGCTTCATGTGACTCCACGG
AGTACCGGGCGCCGTCCAGGCACCTCGATTAGTTCTCGAGCTTTTGGAGTACGTCGTCTTTAGGTTGGGG
GGAGGGGTTTTATGCGATGGAGTTTCCCCACACTGAGTGGGTGGAGACTGAAGTTAGGCCAGCTTGGCAC
TTGATGTAATTCTCCTTGGAATTTGCCCTTTTTGAGTTTGGATCTTGGTTCATTCTCAAGCCTCAGACAG
TGGTTCAAAGTTTTTTTCTTCCATTTCAGGTGTCGTGAGGCTAGCACCGCCACCATGGAAGCACGTTCTA
TGCTGGTTCCACCCCAGGCATCTGTGTGCTTCGAGGATGTGGCTATGGCATTCACACAGGAGGAGTGGGA
ACAGCTGGACCTGGCCCAGAGGACACTGTACCGAGAGGTGACACTGGAGACCTGGGAGCATATTGTCTCC
CTGGGGCTTTTCCTTTCCAAATCTGATGTGATCTCTCAGCTGGAGCAAGAAGAGGACCTGTGCAGGGCAG
AGCAGGAGGCCCCCCGAGGAACGAGGCCCAGCAAAAAGCAGAGACGGTACAGGGCCAGAAGGATCTAGTA
ATGAACTAGTCCGTAACTTGAAAGTATTTCGATTTCTTGGCTTTATATATCTTGTGGAAAGGACGACGGC
GCCGATCTTGCGAAGGTGCAACGCGTTAAGTCGACAATCAACCTCTGGATTACAAAATTTGTGAAAGATT
GACTGGTATTCTTAACTATGTTGCTCCTTTTACGCTATGTGGATACGCTGCTTTAATGCCTTTGTATCAT
GCTATTGCTTCCCGTATGGCTTTCATTTTCTCCTCCTTGTATAAATCCTGGTTGCTGTCTCTTTATGAGG
AGTTGTGGCCCGTTGTCAGGCAACGTGGCGTGGTGTGCACTGTGTTTGCTGACGCAACCCCCACTGGTTG
GGGCATTGCCACCACCTGTCAGCTCCTTTCCGGGACTTTCGCTTTCCCCCTCCCTATTGCCACGGCGGAA
CTCATCGCCGCCTGCCTTGCCCGCTGCTGGACAGGGGCTCGGCTGTTGGGCACTGACAATTCCGTGGTGT
TGTCGGGGAAATCATCGTCCTTTCCTTGGCTGCTCGCCTGTGTTGCCACCTGGATTCTGCGCGGGACGTC
CTTCTGCTACGTCCCTTCGGCCCTCAATCCAGCGGACCTTCCTTCCCGCGGCCTGCTGCCGGCTCTGCGG
CCTCTTCCGCGTCTTCGCCTTCGCCCTCAGACGAGTCGGATCTCCCTTTGGGCCGCCTCCCCGCGTCGAC
TTTAAGACCAATGACTTACAAGGCAGCTGTAGATCTTAGCCACTTTTTAAAAGAAAAGGGGGGACTGGAA
GGGCTAATTCACTCCCAACGAAGACAAGATCTGCTTTTTGCTTGTACTGGGTCTCTCTGGTTAGACCAGA
TCTGAGCCTGGGAGCTCTCTGGCTAACTAGGGAACCCACTGCTTAAGCCTCAATAAAGCTTGCCTTGAGT
GCTTCAAGTAGTGTGTGCCCGTCTGTTGTGTGACTCTGGTAACTAGAGATCCCTCAGACCCTTTTAGTCA
GTGTGGAAAATCTCTAGCAGTACGTATAGTAGTTCATGTCATCTTATTATTCAGTATTTATAACTTGCAA
AGAAATGAATATCAGAGAGTGAGAGGAACTTGTTTATTGCAGCTTATAATGGTTACAAATAAAGCAATAG
CATCACAAATTTCACAAATAAAGCATTTTTTTCACTGCATTCTAGTTGTGGTTTGTCCAAACTCATCAAT
GTATCTTATCATGTCTGGCTCTAGCTATCCCGCCCCTAACTCCGCCCATCCCGCCCCTAACTCCGCCCAG
TTCCGCCCATTCTCCGCCCCATGGCTGACTAATTTTTTTTATTTATGCAGAGGCCGAGGCCGCCTCGGCC
TCTGAGCTATTCCAGAAGTAGTGAGGAGGCTTTTTTGGAGGCCTAGGGACGTACCCAATTCGCCCTATAG
TGAGTCGTATTACGCGCGCTCACTGGCCGTCGTTTTACAACGTCGTGACTGGGAAAACCCTGGCGTTACC
CAACTTAATCGCCTTGCAGCACATCCCCCTTTCGCCAGCTGGCGTAATAGCGAAGAGGCCCGCACCGATC
GCCCTTCCCAACAGTTGCGCAGCCTGAATGGCGAATGGG
[124 nt withheld, positions 5990-6113]
C
[91 nt withheld, positions 6115-6205]
A
[49 nt withheld, positions 6207-6255]
CCTTTGACGTTGGAGTCCACGTTCTTT
[37 nt withheld, positions 6283-6319]
ACCCTATCTCGGTCTATTCTTTTGATTTATAAGGGATTTTGCCGATTTCGGCCTATTGGTTAAAAAATGA
GCTGATTTAACAAAAATTTAACGCGAATTTTAACAAAATATTAACGCTTACAATTTAGGTGGCACTTTTC
GGGGAAATGTGCGCGGAACCCCTATTTGTTTATTTTTCTAAATACATTCAAATATGTATCCGCTCATGAG
ACAATAACCCTGATAAATGCTTCAATAATATTGAAAAAGGAAGAGTATGAGTATTCAACATTTCCGTGTC
GCCCTTATTCCCTTTTTTGCGGCATTTTGCCTTCCTGTTTTTGCTCACCCAGAAACGCTGGTGAAAGTAA
AAGATGCTGAAGATCAGTTGGGTGCACGAGTGGGTTACATCGAACTGGATCTCAACAGCGGTAAGATCCT
TGAGAGTTTTCGCCCCGAAGAACGTTTTCCAATGATGAGCACTTTTAAAGTTCTGCTATGTGGCGCGGTA
TTATCCCGTATTGACGCCGGGCAAGAGCAACTCGGTCGCCGCATACACTATTCTCAGAATGACTTGGTTG
AGTACTCACCAGTCACAGAAAAGCATCTTACGGATGGCATGACAGTAAGAGAATTATGCAGTGCTGCCAT
AACCATGAGTGATAACACTGCGGCCAACTTACTTCTGACAACGATCGGAGGACCGAAGGAGCTAACCGCT
TTTTTGCACAACATGGGGGATCATGTAACTCGCCTTGATCGTTGGGAACCGGAGCTGAATGAAGCCATAC
CAAACGACGAGCGTGACACCACGATGCCTGTAGCAATGGCAACAACGTTGCGCAAACTATTAACTGGCGA
ACTACTTACTCTAGCTTCCCGGCAACAATTAATAGACTGGATGGAGGCGGATAAAGTTGCAGGACCACTT
CTGCGCTCGGCCCTTCCGGCTGGCTGGTTTATTGCTGATAAATCTGGAGCCGGTGAGCGTGGGTCTCGCG
GTATCATTGCAGCACTGGGGCCAGATGGTAAGCCCTCCCGTATCGTAGTTATCTACACGACGGGGAGTCA
GGCAACTATGGATGAACGAAATAGACAGATCGCTGAGATAGGTGCCTCACTGATTAAGCATTGGTAACTG
TCAGACCAAGTTTACTCATATATACTTTAGATTGATTTAAAACTTCATTTTTAATTTAAAAGGATCTAGG
TGAAGATCCTTTTTGATAATCTCATGACCAAAATCCCTTAACGTGAGTTTTCGTTCCACTGAGCGTCAGA
CCCCGTAGAAAAGATCAAAGGATCTTCTTGAGATCCTTTTTTTCTGCGCGTAATCTGCTGCTTGCAAACA
AAAAAACCACCGCTACCAGCGGTGGTTTGTTTGCCGGATCAAGAGCTACCAACTCTTTTTCCGAAGGTAA
CTGGCTTCAGCAGAGCGCAGATACCAAATACTGTTCTTCTAGTGTAGCCGTAGTTAGGCCACCACTTCAA
GAACTCTGTAGCACCGCCTACATACCTCGCTCTGCTAATCCTGTTACCAGTGGCTGCTGCCAGTGGCGAT
AAGTCGTGTCTTACCGGGTTGGACTCAAGACGATAGTTACCGGATAAGGCGCAGCGGTCGGGCTGAACGG
GGGGTTCGTGCACACAGCCCAGCTTGGAGCGAACGACCTACACCGAACTGAGATACCTACAGCGTGAGCT
ATGAGAAAGCGCCACGCTTCCCGAAGGGAGAAAGGCGGACAGGTATCCGGTAAGCGGCAGGGTCGGAACA
GGAGAGCGCACGAGGGAGCTTCCAGGGGGAAACGCCTGGTATCTTTATAGTCCTGTCGGGTTTCGCCACC
TCTGACTTGAGCGTCGATTTTTGTGATGCTCGTCAGGGGGGCGGAGCCTATGGAAAAACGCCAGCAACGC
GGCCTTTTTACGGTTCCTGGCCTTTTGCTGGCCTTTTGCTCACATGTTCTTTCCTGCGTTATCCCCTGAT
TCTGTGGATAACCGTATTACCGCCTTTGAGTGAGCTGATACCGCTCGCCGCAGCCGAACGACCGAGCGCA
GCGAGTCAGTGAGCGAGGAAGCGGAAGAGCGCCCAATACGCAAACCGCCTCTCCCCGCGCGTTGGCCGAT
TCATTAATGCAGCTGGCACGACAGGTTTCCCGACTGGAAAGCGGGCAGTGAGCGCAACGCAATTAATGTG
AGTTAGCTCACTCATTAGGCACCCCAGGCTTTACACTTTATGCTTCCGGCTCGTATGTTGTGTGGAATTG
TGAGCGGATAACAATTTCACACAGGAAACAGCTATGACCATGATTACGCCAAGCGCGCAATTAACCCTCA
CTAAAGGGAACAAAAGCTGGAGCTGCAAGC
Features (pLannotate 1.2.2; 31 found; start..end, strand, type, name):
      5..231     +  promoter       RSV promoter: Rous sarcoma virus enhancer/promoter
    232..412     +  LTR            5' LTR (truncated): truncated 5' long terminal repeat (LTR) from HIV-1
    459..584     +  misc_feature   HIV-1 Ψ: packaging signal of human immunodeficiency virus type 1
    568..931     +  CDS            HIV-1 gag (fragment): gag protein from human immunodeficiency virus 1; gag
   1077..1310    +  misc_feature   RRE: The Rev response element (RRE) of HIV-1 allows for Rev-dependent mRNA export from the nucleus to the cytoplasm.
   1687..1713    +  CDS            Rev (fragment): human immunodeficiency virus 1 (HIV-1) Rev protein; rev; enhances nuclear export of unspliced and incompletely spliced viral mRNAs
   1720..1743    +  promoter       SV40 promoter (fragment): SV40 early promoter
   1744..1815    +  promoter       SV40 promoter (fragment): SV40 enhancer and early promoter
   1839..1974    +  rep_origin     SV40 ori: SV40 origin of replication
   2020..2616    +  CDS            PuroR (fragment): puromycin N-acetyltransferase; pac from Streptomyces; confers resistance to puromycin
   2665..2782    +  misc_feature   cPPT/CTS: central polypurine tract and central termination sequence of HIV-1
   2847..2913    +  CDS            small t antigen (fragment): SV40 (simian virus 40) small t antigen
   2920..4098    +  promoter       EF-1α promoter: strong constitutive promoter for human elongation factor EF-1α
   4145..4312    +  CDS            KRBOX4 (fragment): KRBX4_HUMAN - Also known as ZNF673. Experimental evidence at protein level: Swiss-Prot protein existence level 1. From Homo sapiens (Human).
   4421..4474    +  promoter       U6 promoter (fragment): RNA polymerase III promoter for human U6 snRNA
   4516..5104    +  misc_feature   WPRE: woodchuck hepatitis virus posttranscriptional regulatory element
   5155..5174    +  misc_feature   cPPT/CTS (fragment): central polypurine tract and central termination sequence of HIV-1
   5176..5409    +  LTR            3' LTR (ΔU3): self-inactivating 3' long terminal repeat (LTR) from HIV-1
   5487..5608    +  polyA_signal   SV40 poly(A) signal: SV40 polyadenylation signal
   5648..5783    +  rep_origin     SV40 ori: SV40 origin of replication
   5804..5822    -  promoter       T7 promoter: promoter for bacteriophage T7 RNA polymerase
   5830..5985    +  CDS            lacZα (fragment): LacZα fragment of β-galactosidase; lacZ fragment
   5990..6418    +  rep_origin     f1 ori (sequence partly withheld): f1 bacteriophage origin of replication; arrow indicates direction of (+) strand synthesis
   6471..6575    +  promoter       AmpR promoter: bla
   6576..7436    +  CDS            AmpR: β-lactamase; bla; confers resistance to ampicillin, carbenicillin, and related antibiotics
   7607..8195    +  rep_origin     ori: high-copy-number ColE1/pMB1/pBR322/pUC origin of replication
   8378..8470    +  CDS            lacI (fragment): lac repressor; lacI; The lac repressor binds to the lac operator to inhibit transcription in E. coli. This inhibition can be relieved by adding lactose or isopropyl-β-D-thiogalactopyranoside (IPTG).
   8483..8504    +  protein_bind   CAP binding site: CAP binding activates transcription in the presence of cAMP. E. coli catabolite activator protein
   8519..8549    +  promoter       lac promoter: promoter for the E. coli lac operon
   8557..8573    +  protein_bind   lac operator: The lac repressor binds to the lac operator to inhibit transcription in E. coli. This inhibition can be relieved by adding lactose or isopropyl-β-D-thiogalactopyranoside (IPTG). lac repressor encoded by lacI
   8618..8636    +  promoter       T3 promoter: promoter for bacteriophage T3 RNA polymerase
