[The description below was written by a language model from this plasmid's Addgene catalogue record and pLannotate feature annotations shown in this document.]
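Description:
TFORF1009 is a third-generation, self-inactivating lentiviral expression plasmid built on the pLX_TRC317 backbone. It carries a short human ZNF544 open reading frame as one member of a barcoded transcription factor ORF collection. In bacteria it is maintained through a high-copy ColE1/pUC-type origin and selected with ampicillin via β-lactamase. An f1 origin and remnants of a lac/lacZα cloning region flanked by T7 and T3 promoters are also present. The depositor notes that the plasmid can recombine, as is common for LTR-containing vectors.

The viral genome is transcribed from an RSV promoter fused to a truncated HIV-1 5' LTR and ends in a ΔU3 3' LTR followed by an SV40 polyadenylation signal. Between the LTRs lie the Ψ packaging signal with a partial gag sequence, the Rev response element for Rev-dependent nuclear export, and a cPPT/CTS element that aids nuclear import of the reverse-transcribed genome. An SV40 early promoter drives the puromycin N-acetyltransferase gene, allowing selection of transduced mammalian cells.

Downstream, the EF-1α promoter drives the ZNF544 insert, recorded as 395 bp. The annotation software labels part of this region as a KRBOX4-like fragment, which probably reflects similarity to a KRAB domain rather than a different gene. A WPRE follows to enhance transcript stability and expression. The catalogue describes a unique 24-bp barcode linked to each ORF, but it is not annotated in the feature table, so its position is not stated. The barcode allows the transcription factor to be identified by sequencing in pooled overexpression screens, such as those probing directed differentiation.
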