Addgene plasmid #141783: TFORF1009
Purpose: Lentiviral vector for overexpressing transcription factor ORFs with unique 24-bp barcodes. Barcodes facilitate identification of transcription factors in pooled screens.
Depositing lab: Feng Zhang. Depositing organization: Broad Institute. Publication: A transcription factor atlas of directed differentiation. Joung J, Ma S, Tay T, Geiger-Schuller KR, Kirchgatterer PC, Verdine VK, Guo B, Arias-Garcia MA, Allen WE, Singh A, Kuksenko O, Abudayyeh OO, Gootenberg JS, Fu Z, Macrae RK, Buenrostro JD, Regev A, Zhang F. Cell. 2023 Jan 5;186(1):209-229.e26. doi: 10.1016/j.cell.2022.11.026. PubMed 36608654.
Backbone
  Vector backbone: pLX_TRC317
  Backbone manufacturer: Broad Institute Genetic Perturbation Platform
  Backbone size w/o insert (bp): 8264
  Vector type: Mammalian Expression, Lentiviral
  Selectable markers: Puromycin
Growth in bacteria
  Bacterial resistance: Ampicillin, 100 μg/mL
  Growth temperature: 37°C
  Growth strain: NEB Stable
  Copy number: High Copy
Gene/Insert
  Gene/Insert name: ZNF544
  Species: H. sapiens (human)
  Insert size (bp): 395
  Entrez Gene: ZNF544
  Promoter: EF1a
  Cloning method: Unknown
  Sequencing primers: 5′ GGGTGGAGACTGAAGTTAGGCCAG; 3′ CACATAGCGTAAAAGGAGCAACATAG
Terms and licenses: Academic/Nonprofit Terms; Industry Terms: Not Available to Industry
Depositor comments: NM_001320782,ENST00000596929 . The transcription factor ORF portion of this plasmid was synthesized by Genewiz. Please test multiple small colonies in case of plasmid recombination. To make this collection available in a timely manner, a portion of this collection was not fully sequenced by Addgene. If an Addgene verified full plasmid sequence is not available, please contact us prior to placing an order to request the full sequence.
How to cite: TFORF1009 was a gift from Feng Zhang (Addgene plasmid # 141783 ; http://n2t.net/addgene:141783 ; RRID:Addgene_141783)
