>Addgene plasmid #141783 | TFORF1009 | depositor partial sequence | sequence record 277486 | Insert
ACCGCCACCATGGAAGCACGTTCTATGCTGGTTCCACCCCAGGCATCTGTGTGCTTCGAGGATGTGGCTA
TGGCATTCACACAGGAGGAGTGGGAACAGCTGGACCTGGCCCAGAGGACACTGTACCGAGAGGTGACACT
GGAGACCTGGGAGCATATTGTCTCCCTGGGGCTTTTCCTTTCCAAATCTGATGTGATCTCTCAGCTGGAG
CAAGAAGAGGACCTGTGCAGGGCAGAGCAGGAGGCCCCCCGAGGAACGAGGCCCAGCAAAAAGCAGAGAC
GGTACAGGGCCAGAAGGATCTAGTAATGAACTAGTCCGTAACTTGAAAGTATTTCGATTTCTTGGCTTTA
TATATCTTGTGGAAAGGACGACGGCGCCGATCTTGCGAAGGTGCA
