>Addgene plasmid #141783 | TFORF1009 | depositor partial sequence | sequence record 277487 | Barcode
CGGCGCCGATCTTGCGAAGGTGCA
